>Addgene plasmid #101201 | pJSC052 - Bacterial expression plasmid for SpCas9, REC3 FRET variant | addgene full sequence | sequence record 197517 | Addgene NGS Result
GGTAAGAAATTCGAGAAAGATACCGGAATTAAAGTCACCGTTGAGCATCCGGATAAACTGGAAGAGAAAT
TCCCACAGGTTGCGGCAACTGGCGATGGCCCTGACATTATCTTCTGGGCACACGACCGCTTTGGTGGCTA
CGCTCAATCTGGCCTGTTGGCTGAAATCACCCCGGACAAAGCGTTCCAGGACAAGCTGTATCCGTTTACC
TGGGATGCCGTACGTTACAACGGCAAGCTGATTGCTTACCCGATCGCTGTTGAAGCGTTATCGCTGATTT
ATAACAAAGATCTGCTGCCGAACCCGCCAAAAACCTGGGAAGAGATCCCGGCGCTGGATAAAGAACTGAA
AGCGAAAGGTAAGAGCGCGCTGATGTTCAACCTGCAAGAACCGTACTTCACCTGGCCGCTGATTGCTGCT
GACGGGGGTTATGCGTTCAAGTATGAAAACGGCAAGTACGACATTAAAGACGTGGGCGTGGATAACGCTG
GCGCAAAAGCGGGTCTGACCTTCCTGGTTGACCTGATTAAAAACAAACACATGAATGCAGACACCGATTA
CTCCATCGCAGAAGCTGCCTTTAATAAAGGCGAAACAGCGATGACCATCAACGGCCCGTGGGCATGGTCC
AACATCGACACCAGCAAAGTGAATTATGGTGTAACGGTACTGCCGACCTTCAAGGGTCAACCATCCAAAC
CGTTCGTTGGCGTGCTGAGCGCAGGTATTAACGCCGCCAGTCCGAACAAAGAGCTGGCAAAAGAGTTCCT
CGAAAACTATCTGCTGACTGATGAAGGTCTGGAAGCGGTTAATAAAGACAAACCGCTGGGTGCCGTAGCG
CTGAAGTCTTACGAGGAAGAGTTGGCGAAAGATCCACGTATTGCCGCCACTATGGAAAACGCCCAGAAAG
GTGAAATCATGCCGAACATCCCGCAGATGTCCGCTTTCTGGTATGCCGTGCGTACTGCGGTGATCAACGC
CGCCAGCGGTCGTCAGACTGTCGATGAAGCCCTGAAAGACGCGCAGACTAATTCGAGCTCGAACAACAAC
AACAATAACAATAACAACAACCTCGGGATCGAGGAAAACCTGTACTTCCAATCCAATGCAATGGATAAGA
AATACTCAATAGGCTTAGATATCGGCACAAATAGCGTCGGATGGGCGGTGATCACTGATGAATATAAGGT
TCCGTCTAAAAAGTTCAAGGTTCTGGGAAATACAGACCGCCACAGTATCAAAAAAAATCTTATAGGGGCT
CTTTTATTTGACAGTGGAGAGACAGCGGAAGCGACTCGTCTCAAACGGACAGCTCGTAGAAGGTATACAC
GTCGGAAGAATCGTATTTCTTATCTACAGGAGATTTTTTCAAATGAGATGGCGAAAGTAGATGATAGTTT
CTTTCATCGACTTGAAGAGTCTTTTTTGGTGGAAGAAGACAAGAAGCATGAACGTCATCCTATTTTTGGA
AATATAGTAGATGAAGTTGCTTATCATGAGAAATATCCAACTATCTATCATCTGCGAAAAAAATTGGTAG
ATTCTACTGATAAAGCGGATTTGCGCTTAATCTATTTGGCCTTAGCGCATATGATTAAGTTTCGTGGTCA
TTTTTTGATTGAGGGAGATTTAAATCCTGATAATAGTGATGTGGACAAACTATTTATCCAGTTGGTACAA
ACCTACAATCAATTATTTGAAGAAAACCCTATTAACGCAAGTGGAGTAGATGCTAAAGCGATTCTTTCTG
CACGATTGAGTAAATCAAGACGATTAGAAAATCTCATTGCTCAGCTCCCCGGTGAGAAGAAAAATGGCTT
ATTTGGGAATCTCATTGCTTTGTCATTGGGTTTGACCCCTAATTTTAAATCAAATTTTGATTTGGCAGAA
GATGCTAAATTACAGCTTTCAAAAGATACTTACGATGATGATTTAGATAATTTATTGGCGCAAATTGGAG
ATCAATATGCTGATTTGTTTTTGGCAGCTAAGAATTTATCAGATGCTATTTTACTTTCAGATATCCTAAG
AGTAAATACTGAAATAACTAAGGCTCCCCTATCAGCTTCAATGATTAAACGCTACGATGAACATCATCAA
GACTTGACTCTTTTAAAAGCTTTAGTTCGACAACAACTTCCAGAAAAGTATAAAGAAATCTTTTTTGATC
AATCAAAAAACGGATATGCAGGTTATATTGATGGGGGAGCTAGCCAAGAAGAATTTTATAAATTTATCAA
ACCAATTTTAGAAAAAATGGATGGTACTGAGGAATTATTGGTGAAACTAAATCGTGAAGATTTGCTGCGC
AAGCAACGGACCTTTGACAACGGCTCTATTCCCCATCAAATTCACTTGGGTGAGCTGCATGCTATTTTGA
GAAGACAAGAAGACTTTTATCCATTTTTAAAAGACAATCGTGAGAAGATTGAAAAAATCTTGACTTTTCG
AATTCCTTATTATGTTGGTCCATTGGCGCGTGGCAATAGTCGTTTTGCATGGATGACTCGGAAGTCTGAA
GAAACAATTACCCCATGGAATTTTGAAGAAGTTGTCGATAAAGGTGCTTCAGCTCAATCATTTATTGAAC
GCATGACAAACTTTGATAAAAATCTTCCAAATGAAAAAGTACTACCAAAACATAGTTTGCTTTATGAGTA
TTTTACGGTTTATAACGAATTGACAAAGGTCAAATATGTTACTGAAGGAATGCGAAAACCAGCATTTCTT
TCAGGTGAACAGAAGAAAGCCATTGTTGATTTACTCTTCAAAACAAATCGAAAAGTAACCGTTAAGCAAT
TAAAAGAAGATTATTTCAAAAAAATAGAATCTTTTGATAGTGTTGAAATTTCAGGAGTTGAAGATAGATT
TAATGCTTCATTAGGTACCTACCATGATTTGCTAAAAATTATTAAAGATAAAGATTTTTTGGATAATGAA
GAAAATGAAGATATCTTAGAGGATATTGTTTTAACATTGACCTTATTTGAAGATAGGGAGATGATTGAGG
AAAGACTTAAAACATATGCTCACCTCTTTGATGATAAGGTGATGAAACAGCTTAAACGTCGCCGTTATAC
TGGTTGGGGACGTTTGTCTCGAAAATTGATTAATGGTATTAGGGATAAGCAATCTGGCAAAACAATATTA
GATTTTTTGAAATCAGATGGTTTTGCCAATCGCAATTTTATGCAGCTGATCCATGATGATTGTTTGACAT
TTAAAGAAGACATTCAAAAAGCACAAGTGTCTGGACAAGGCGATAGTTTACATGAACATATTGCAAATTT
AGCTGGTAGCCCTGCTATTAAAAAAGGTATTTTACAGACTGTAAAAGTTGTTGATGAATTGGTCAAAGTA
ATGGGGCGGCATAAGCCAGAAAATATCGTTATTGAAATGGCACGTGAAAATCAGACAACTCAAAAGGGCC
AGAAAAATTCGCGAGAGCGTATGAAACGAATCGAAGAAGGTATCAAAGAATTAGGAAGTCAGATTCTTAA
AGAGCATCCTGTTGAAAATACTCAATTGCAAAATGAAAAGCTCTATCTCTATTATCTCCAAAATGGAAGA
GACATGTATGTGGACCAAGAATTAGATATTAATCGTTTAAGTGATTATGATGTCGATCACATTGTTCCAC
AAAGTTTCCTTAAAGACGATTCAATAGACAATAAGGTCTTAACGCGTTCTGATAAAAATCGTGGTAAATC
GGATAACGTTCCAAGTGAAGAAGTAGTCAAAAAGATGAAAAACTATTGGAGACAACTTCTAAACGCCAAG
TTAATCACTCAACGTAAGTTTGATAATTTAACGAAAGCTGAACGTGGAGGTTTGAGTGAACTTGATAAAG
CTGGTTTTATCAAACGCCAATTGGTTGAAACTCGCCAAATCACTAAGCATGTGGCACAAATTTTGGATAG
TCGCATGAATACTAAATACGATGAAAATGATAAACTTATTCGAGAGGTTAAAGTGATTACCTTAAAATGT
AAATTAGTTTCTGACTTCCGAAAAGATTTCCAATTCTATAAAGTACGTGAGATTAACAATTACCATCATG
CCCATGATGCGTATCTAAATGCCGTCGTTGGAACTGCTTTGATTAAGAAATATCCAAAACTTGAATCGGA
GTTTGTCTATGGTGATTATAAAGTTTATGATGTTCGTAAAATGATTGCTAAGTCTGAGCAAGAAATAGGC
AAAGCAACCGCAAAATATTTCTTTTACTCTAATATCATGAACTTCTTCAAAACAGAAATTACACTTGCAA
ATGGAGAGATTCGCAAACGCCCTCTAATCGAAACTAATGGGGAAACTGGAGAAATTGTCTGGGATAAAGG
GCGAGATTTTGCCACAGTGCGCAAAGTATTGTCCATGCCCCAAGTCAATATTGTCAAGAAAACAGAAGTA
CAGACAGGCGGATTCTCCAAGGAGTCAATTTTACCAAAAAGAAATTCGGACAAGCTTATTGCTCGTAAAA
AAGACTGGGATCCAAAAAAATATGGTGGTTTTGATAGTCCAACGGTAGCTTATTCAGTCCTAGTGGTTGC
TAAGGTGGAAAAAGGGAAATCGAAGAAGTTAAAATCCGTTAAAGAGTTACTAGGGATCACAATTATGGAA
AGAAGTTCCTTTGAAAAAAATCCGATTGACTTTTTAGAAGCTAAAGGATATAAGGAAGTTAAAAAAGACT
TAATCATTAAACTACCTAAATATAGTCTTTTTGAGTTAGAAAACGGTCGTAAACGGATGCTGGCTAGTGC
CGGAGAATTACAAAAAGGAAATGAGCTGGCTCTGCCAAGCAAATATGTGAATTTTTTATATTTAGCTAGT
CATTATGAAAAGTTGAAGGGTAGTCCAGAAGATAACGAACAAAAACAATTGTTTGTGGAGCAGCATAAGC
ATTATTTAGATGAGATTATTGAGCAAATCAGTGAATTTTCTAAGCGTGTTATTTTAGCAGATGCCAATTT
AGATAAAGTTCTTAGTGCATATAACAAACATAGAGACAAACCAATACGTGAACAAGCAGAAAATATTATT
CATTTATTTACGTTGACGAATCTTGGAGCTCCCGCTGCTTTTAAATATTTTGATACAACAATTGATCGTA
AACGATATACGTCTACAAAAGAAGTTTTAGATGCCACTCTTATCCATCAATCCATCACTGGTCTTTATGA
AACACGCATTGATTTGAGTCAGCTAGGAGGTGACTAATAACATTGGAAGTGGATAACGGATCCGCGATCG
CGGCGCGCCACCTGGTGGCCGGCCGGTACCACGCGTGCGCGCTGATCCGGCTGCTAACAAAGCCCGAAAG
GAAGCTGAGTTGGCTGCTGCCACCGCTGAGCAATAACTAGCATAACCCCTTGGGGCCTCTAAACGGGTCT
TGAGGGGTTTTTTGCTGAAAGGAGGAACTATATCCGGATATCCACAGGACGGGTGTGGTCGCCATGATCG
CGTAGTCGATAGTGGCTCCAAGTAGCGAAGCGAGCAGGACTGGGCGGCGGCCAAAGCGGTCGGACAGTGC
TCCGAGAACGGGTGCGCATAGAAATTGCATCAACGCATATAGCGCTAGCAGCACGCCATAGTGACTGGCG
ATGCTGTCGGAATGGACGATATCCCGCAAGAGGCCCGGCAGTACCGGCATAACCAAGCCTATGCCTACAG
CATCCAGGGTGACGGTGCCGAGGATGACGATGAGCGCATTGTTAGATTTCATACACGGTGCCTGACTGCG
TTAGCAATTTAACTGTGATAAACTACCGCATTAAAGCTTATCGATGATAAGCTGTCAAACATGAGAATTC
TTGAAGACGAAAGGGCCTCGTGATACGCCTATTTTTATAGGTTAATGTCATGATAATAATGGTTTCTTAG
ACGTCAGGTGGCACTTTTCGGGGAAATGTGCGCGGAACCCCTATTTGTTTATTTTTCTAAATACATTCAA
ATATGTATCCGCTCATGAGACAATAACCCTGATAAATGCTTCAATAACATTGAAAAAGGAAGAGTATGAG
TATTCAACATTTCCGTGTCGCCCTTATTCCCTTTTTTGCGGCATTTTGCCTTCCTGTTTTTGCTCACCCA
GAAACGCTGGTGAAAGTAAAAGATGCTGAAGATCAGTTGGGTGCACGAGTGGGTTACATCGAACTGGATC
TCAACAGCGGTAAGATCCTTGAGAGTTTTCGCCCCGAAGAACGTTTTCCAATGATGAGCACTTTTAAAGT
TCTGCTATGTGGCGCGGTATTATCCCGTGTTGACGCCGGGCAAGAGCAACTCGGTCGCCGCATACACTAT
TCTCAGAATGACTTGGTTGAGTACTCACCAGTCACAGAAAAGCATCTTACGGATGGCATGACAGTAAGAG
AATTATGCAGTGCTGCCATAACCATGAGTGATAACACTGCGGCCAACTTACTTCTGACAACGATCGGAGG
ACCGAAGGAGCTAACCGCTTTTTTGCACAACATGGGGGATCATGTAACTCGCCTTGATCGTTGGGAACCG
GAGCTGAATGAAGCCATACCAAACGACGAGCGTGACACCACGATGCCTGCAGCAATGGCAACAACGTTGC
GCAAACTATTAACTGGCGAACTACTTACTCTAGCTTCCCGGCAACAATTAATAGACTGGATGGAGGCGGA
TAAAGTTGCAGGACCACTTCTGCGCTCGGCCCTTCCGGCTGGCTGGTTTATTGCTGATAAATCTGGAGCC
GGTGAGCGTGGGTCTCGCGGTATCATTGCAGCACTGGGGCCAGATGGTAAGCCCTCCCGTATCGTAGTTA
TCTACACGACGGGGAGTCAGGCAACTATGGATGAACGAAATAGACAGATCGCTGAGATAGGTGCCTCACT
GATTAAGCATTGGTAACTGTCAGACCAAGTTTACTCATATATACTTTAGATTGATTTAAAACTTCATTTT
TAATTTAAAAGGATCTAGGTGAAGATCCTTTTTGATAATCTCATGACCAAAATCCCTTAACGTGAGTTTT
CGTTCCACTGAGCGTCAGACCCCGTAGAAAAGATCAAAGGATCTTCTTGAGATCCTTTTTTTCTGCGCGT
AATCTGCTGCTTGCAAACAAAAAAACCACCGCTACCAGCGGTGGTTTGTTTGCCGGATCAAGAGCTACCA
ACTCTTTTTCCGAAGGTAACTGGCTTCAGCAGAGCGCAGATACCAAATACTGTCCTTCTAGTGTAGCCGT
AGTTAGGCCACCACTTCAAGAACTCTGTAGCACCGCCTACATACCTCGCTCTGCTAATCCTGTTACCAGT
GGCTGCTGCCAGTGGCGATAAGTCGTGTCTTACCGGGTTGGACTCAAGACGATAGTTACCGGATAAGGCG
CAGCGGTCGGGCTGAACGGGGGGTTCGTGCACACAGCCCAGCTTGGAGCGAACGACCTACACCGAACTGA
GATACCTACAGCGTGAGCTATGAGAAAGCGCCACGCTTCCCGAAGGGAGAAAGGCGGACAGGTATCCGGT
AAGCGGCAGGGTCGGAACAGGAGAGCGCACGAGGGAGCTTCCAGGGGGAAACGCCTGGTATCTTTATAGT
CCTGTCGGGTTTCGCCACCTCTGACTTGAGCGTCGATTTTTGTGATGCTCGTCAGGGGGGCGGAGCCTAT
GGAAAAACGCCAGCAACGCGGCCTTTTTACGGTTCCTGGCCTTTTGCTGGCCTTTTGCTCACATGTTCTT
TCCTGCGTTATCCCCTGATTCTGTGGATAACCGTATTACCGCCTTTGAGTGAGCTGATACCGCTCGCCGC
AGCCGAACGACCGAGCGCAGCGAGTCAGTGAGCGAGGAAGCGGAAGAGCGCCTGATGCGGTATTTTCTCC
TTACGCATCTGTGCGGTATTTCACACCGCAATGGTGCACTCTCAGTACAATCTGCTCTGATGCCGCATAG
TTAAGCCAGTATACACTCCGCTATCGCTACGTGACTGGGTCATGGCTGCGCCCCGACACCCGCCAACACC
CGCTGACGCGCCCTGACGGGCTTGTCTGCTCCCGGCATCCGCTTACAGACAAGCTGTGACCGTCTCCGGG
AGCTGCATGTGTCAGAGGTTTTCACCGTCATCACCGAAACGCGCGAGGCAGCTGCGGTAAAGCTCATCAG
CGTGGTCGTGAAGCGATTCACAGATGTCTGCCTGTTCATCCGCGTCCAGCTCGTTGAGTTTCTCCAGAAG
CGTTAATGTCTGGCTTCTGATAAAGCGGGCCATGTTAAGGGCGGTTTTTTCCTGTTTGGTCACTGATGCC
TCCGTGTAAGGGGGATTTCTGTTCATGGGGGTAATGATACCGATGAAACGAGAGAGGATGCTCACGATAC
GGGTTACTGATGATGAACATGCCCGGTTACTGGAACGTTGTGAGGGTAAACAACTGGCGGTATGGATGCG
GCGGGACCAGAGAAAAATCACTCAGGGTCAATGCCAGCGCTTCGTTAATACAGATGTAGGTGTTCCACAG
GGTAGCCAGCAGCATCCTGCGATGCAGATCCGGAACATAATGGTGCAGGGCGCTGACTTCCGCGTTTCCA
GACTTTACGAAACACGGAAACCGAAGACCATTCATGTTGTTGCTCAGGTCGCAGACGTTTTGCAGCAGCA
GTCGCTTCACGTTCGCTCGCGTATCGGTGATTCATTCTGCTAACCAGTAAGGCAACCCCGCCAGCCTAGC
CGGGTCCTCAACGACAGGAGCACGATCATGCGCACCCGTGGCCAGGACCCAACGCTGCCCGAGATGCGCC
GCGTGCGGCTGCTGGAGATGGCGGACGCGATGGATATGTTCTGCCAAGGGTTGGTTTGCGCATTCACAGT
TCTCCGCAAGAATTGATTGGCTCCAATTCTTGGAGTGGTGAATCCGTTAGCGAGGTGCCGCCGGCTTCCA
TTCAGGTCGAGGTGGCCCGGCTCCATGCACCGCGACGCAACGCGGGGAGGCAGACAAGGTATAGGGCGGC
GCCTACAATCCATGCCAACCCGTTCCATGTGCTCGCCGAGGCGGCATAAATCGCCGTGACGATCAGCGGT
CCAATGATCGAAGTTAGGCTGGTAAGAGCCGCGAGCGATCCTTGAAGCTGTCCCTGATGGTCGTCATCTA
CCTGCCTGGACAGCATGGCCTGCAACGCGGGCATCCCGATGCCGCCGGAAGCGAGAAGAATCATAATGGG
GAAGGCCATCCAGCCTCGCGTCGCGAACGCCAGCAAGACGTAGCCCAGCGCGTCGGCCGCCATGCCGGCG
ATAATGGCCTGCTTCTCGCCGAAACGTTTGGTGGCGGGACCAGTGACGAAGGCTTGAGCGAGGGCGTGCA
AGATTCCGAATACCGCAAGCGACAGGCCGATCATCGTCGCGCTCCAGCGAAAGCGGTCCTCGCCGAAAAT
GACCCAGAGCGCTGCCGGCACCTGTCCTACGAGTTGCATGATAAAGAAGACAGTCATAAGTGCGGCGACG
ATAGTCATGCCCCGCGCCCACCGGAAGGAGCTGACTGGGTTGAAGGCTCTCAAGGGCATCGGTCGACGCT
CTCCCTTATGCGACTCCTGCATTAGGAAGCAGCCCAGTAGTAGGTTGAGGCCGTTGAGCACCGCCGCCGC
AAGGAATGGTGCATGCAAGGAGATGGCGCCCAACAGTCCCCCGGCCACGGGGCCTGCCACCATACCCACG
CCGAAACAAGCGCTCATGAGCCCGAAGTGGCGAGCCCGATCTTCCCCATCGGTGATGTCGGCGATATAGG
CGCCAGCAACCGCACCTGTGGCGCCGGTGATGCCGGCCACGATGCGTCCGGCGTAGAGGATCGAGATCTC
GATCCCGCGAAATTAATACGACTCACTATAGGGAGACCACAACGGTTTCCCTCTAGTGCCGGCTCCGGAG
AGCTCTTTAATTAAGCGGCCGCCCTGCAGGACTCGAGTTCTAGAAATAATTTTGTTTAACTTTAAGAAGG
AGATATACATATGAAATCTTCTCACCATCACCATCACCATCACCATCACCATGGTTCTTCTATGAAAATC
GAAGAAGGTAAACTGGTAATCTGGATTAACGGCGATAAAGGCTATAACGGTCTCGCTGAAGTC
Features (pLannotate 1.2.2; 17 found; start..end, strand, type, name):
   1084..1100    +  CDS            TEV site (fragment): tobacco etch virus (TEV) protease recognition and cleavage site
   1111..5215    +  CDS            Cas9 (fragment): Cas9 (Csn1) endonuclease from the Streptococcus pyogenes Type II CRISPR/Cas system generates RNA-guided double strand breaks in DNA
   5300..5349    +  CDS            SET1 (fragment): solubility-enhancement tag derived from T7 phage gene 10B
   5357..5404    +  terminator     T7 terminator: transcription terminator for bacteriophage T7 RNA polymerase
   5430..5722    -  CDS            TcR (fragment): tetracycline efflux protein; tet; confers resistance to tetracycline
   5770..5798    -  promoter       tet promoter: E. coli promoter for tetracycline efflux protein gene
   5911..6015    +  promoter       AmpR promoter: bla
   6016..6876    +  CDS            AmpR: β-lactamase; bla; confers resistance to ampicillin, carbenicillin, and related antibiotics
   7047..7635    +  rep_origin     ori: high-copy-number ColE1/pMB1/pBR322/pUC origin of replication
   7821..7960    -  misc_feature   bom: basis of mobility region from pBR322
   8062..8253    -  CDS            rop: Rop protein, which maintains plasmids at low copy number; rop
   8270..8650    +  CDS            YPB1_ECOLX: Protein predicted: Swiss-Prot protein existence level 4. From Escherichia coli.
   8892..9792    -  CDS            TcR (fragment): tetracycline efflux protein; tet; confers resistance to tetracycline
   9814..9832    +  promoter       T7 promoter: promoter for bacteriophage T7 RNA polymerase
   9921..9943    +  RBS            RBS: efficient ribosome binding site from bacteriophage T7 gene 10 (Olins and Rangwala, 1989)
   9963..9992    +  CDS            10xHis: 10xHis affinity tag
  10002..1029    +  CDS            MBP (across the origin): maltose binding protein from E. coli; malE (mutated); This version of the gene does not encode a signal sequence, so MBP will remain in the cytosol.
