[The description below was written by a language model from this plasmid's Addgene catalogue record and pLannotate feature annotations shown in this document.]
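Description:
pJSC052 is a bacterial expression plasmid of about 10.1 kb, built on the pCT10 backbone, for producing a cysteine-engineered Streptococcus pyogenes Cas9 in E. coli. The backbone is pBR322-derived. It carries a ColE1/pMB1-type origin with the bom mobilisation region and the rop gene, an ampicillin resistance cassette (bla with its own promoter) used for selection, and two non-contiguous fragments of the tetracycline efflux gene that appear to be remnants of the parental vector rather than a working marker. The catalogue lists the plasmid as high copy, although rop is normally associated with lower copy number.

The expression unit is driven by a T7 promoter followed by the phage T7 gene 10 ribosome binding site, so it requires a host that supplies T7 RNA polymerase. It encodes an N-terminal 10xHis tag, a signal-sequence-free (cytosolic) maltose binding protein and a TEV protease site, fused in frame to Cas9 and closed by a T7 terminator. The His tag allows affinity purification, MBP generally aids solubility, and TEV cleavage can remove both to release Cas9. A short match annotated as a SET1 solubility tag lies between the Cas9 coding region and the terminator and is probably incidental vector sequence.

The Cas9 insert carries C80S and C574S, which replace the two native cysteines, plus S701C and S960C, which introduce new ones. A pair of unique cysteines of this kind is typically used for site-specific attachment of donor and acceptor fluorophores. This fits the "REC3 FRET variant" designation and the associated study of Cas9 proofreading and targeting accuracy, though the record does not describe the labelling scheme.
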