Addgene plasmid #101201: pJSC052 - Bacterial expression plasmid for SpCas9, REC3 FRET variant
Purpose: Bacterial expression plasmid for SpCas9, REC3 FRET variant
Depositing lab: Jennifer Doudna & Keith Joung. Depositing organization: University of California, Berkeley. Publication: Enhanced proofreading governs CRISPR-Cas9 targeting accuracy. Chen JS, Dagdas YS, Kleinstiver BP, Welch MM, Sousa AA, Harrington LB, Sternberg SH, Joung JK, Yildiz A, Doudna JA. Nature. 2017 Sep 20. doi: 10.1038/nature24268. PubMed 28931002.
Backbone
  Vector backbone: pCT10
  Backbone manufacturer: Doudna lab
  Vector type: Bacterial Expression
Growth in bacteria
  Bacterial resistance: Ampicillin, 100 μg/mL
  Growth temperature: 37°C
  Growth strain: DH5alpha
  Copy number: High Copy
Gene/Insert
  Gene/Insert name: SpCas9 variant C80S/C574S/S701C/S960C (alt name: Streptococcus pyogenes Cas9)
  Species: Streptococcus pyogenes
  Mutation: C80S, C574S, S701C and S960C
  Promoter: T7
  Tag / fusion protein: 10x His (N terminal on backbone); MBP (N terminal on backbone); TEV site (N terminal on backbone)
  Cloning method: Gibson Cloning
  Sequencing primers: 5′ T7; 3′ T7-term
Terms and licenses: Academic/Nonprofit Terms; Industry Terms: Not Available to Industry
Depositor comments: Please visit https://www.biorxiv.org/content/early/2017/08/12/160036 for bioRxiv preprint.
How to cite: pJSC052 - Bacterial expression plasmid for SpCas9, REC3 FRET variant was a gift from Jennifer Doudna & Keith Joung (Addgene plasmid # 101201 ; http://n2t.net/addgene:101201 ; RRID:Addgene_101201)
